Addgene plasmid #117062: pSpot-Tag-Lamin
Purpose: For mammalian expression of lamin B1 with N-terminal Spot-Tag
Depositing lab: Felix Hartlepp. Depositing organization: ChromoTek.
Backbone
  Vector backbone: pEGFP
  Vector type: Mammalian Expression
Growth in bacteria
  Bacterial resistance: Kanamycin, 50 μg/mL
  Growth temperature: 37°C
  Growth strain: DH5alpha
  Copy number: High Copy
Gene/Insert
  Gene/Insert name: Lamin B1
  Species: H. sapiens (human)
  Insert size (bp): 1797
  Entrez Gene: LMNB1 (a.k.a. ADLD, LMN, LMN2, LMNB, MCPH26)
  Promoter: CMV
  Tag / fusion protein: Spot-Tag (N terminal on insert)
  Cloning method: Restriction Enzyme; 5′ cloning site unknown (unknown if destroyed); 3′ cloning site unknown (unknown if destroyed)
  Sequencing primers: 5′ CMV-F
Terms and licenses: Academic/Nonprofit Terms; Industry Terms: Not Available to Industry
Depositor comments: EGFP-CDS removed from backbone
How to cite: pSpot-Tag-Lamin was a gift from Felix Hartlepp (Addgene plasmid # 117062 ; http://n2t.net/addgene:117062 ; RRID:Addgene_117062)
