[The description below was written by a language model from this plasmid's Addgene catalogue record and pLannotate feature annotations shown in this document.]
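Description:
pSpot-Tag-Lamin is a 5.7 kb mammalian expression plasmid built on a pEGFP backbone from which the EGFP coding sequence has been removed. It is maintained in E. coli at high copy through a ColE1/pUC-type origin and also carries an f1 phage origin. Selection relies on a single Tn5 NeoR/KanR (aminoglycoside phosphotransferase) gene placed behind tandem bacterial (bla-type) and SV40 early promoters and terminated by the HSV TK polyadenylation signal. This arrangement gives kanamycin resistance in bacteria and can support G418 selection in transfected mammalian cells. Short annotated fragments of ble, SV40 large T antigen and the bGH poly(A) signal appear to be backbone remnants or partial matches rather than functional parts.

The payload is human lamin B1 (LMNB1), a component of the nuclear lamina lining the inner nuclear membrane. It is driven by the human CMV immediate-early enhancer and promoter and followed by the SV40 polyadenylation signal. According to the catalogue entry, the protein carries an N-terminal Spot-Tag, a short peptide epitope recognised by a dedicated nanobody-type binder. The tag is not annotated separately in the feature tables, but the roughly 40 bp between the residual multiple cloning site fragment and the start of the LMNB1 match, together with the stated insert size being slightly longer than the annotated coding region, is consistent with its presence there. The depositor and sequencing-derived records are the same length and show the same features, differing only in their start coordinate. The plasmid is intended for expressing Spot-tagged lamin B1 in mammalian cells, giving a protein expected at the nuclear lamina that can be detected through its tag.
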