Features (pLannotate 1.2.2; 14 found; start..end, strand, type, name):
     61..364     +  enhancer       CMV enhancer: human cytomegalovirus immediate early enhancer
    365..568     +  promoter       CMV promoter: human cytomegalovirus (CMV) immediate early promoter
    591..618     +  misc_feature   MCS (fragment): multiple cloning site
    658..2412    +  CDS            LMNB1: LMNB1_HUMAN - Also known as LMN2, LMNB. Experimental evidence at protein level: Swiss-Prot protein existence level 1. Lamins are components of the nuclear lamina, a fibrous layer on the nucleoplasmic side of the inner nuclear membrane, which is thought to provide a framework for the nuclear envelope and may also interact with chromatin. From Homo sapiens (Human).
   2421..2504    +  CDS            large T antigen (fragment): large T antigen from SV40 (simian virus 40)
   2527..2648    +  polyA_signal   SV40 poly(A) signal: SV40 polyadenylation signal
   2682..3110    -  rep_origin     f1 ori (sequence partly withheld): f1 bacteriophage origin of replication; arrow indicates direction of (+) strand synthesis
   3137..3241    +  promoter       AmpR promoter: bla
   3243..3600    +  promoter       SV40 promoter: SV40 enhancer and early promoter
   3635..4429    +  CDS            NeoR/KanR: aminoglycoside phosphotransferase from Tn5; aph(3')-II (or nptII); confers resistance to neomycin, kanamycin, and G418 (Geneticin®)
   4450..4602    +  CDS            ble (fragment): BLE_KLEPN - Experimental evidence at protein level: Swiss-Prot protein existence level 1. Binding protein with a strong affinity to the bleomycin family of antibiotics. Binds to CL990; an antimitotic-antibiotic compound. From Klebsiella pneumoniae.
   4661..4708    +  polyA_signal   HSV TK poly(A) signal: herpes simplex virus thymidine kinase polyadenylation signal (Cole and Stacy, 1985)
   4799..4815    -  polyA_signal   bGH poly(A) signal (fragment): bovine growth hormone polyadenylation signal
   5037..5625    +  rep_origin     ori: high-copy-number ColE1/pMB1/pBR322/pUC origin of replication
>Addgene plasmid #117062 | pSpot-Tag-Lamin | depositor full sequence | sequence record 220574 | pSpot-Tag-Lamin sequence 5739 bps
TAGTTATTAATAGTAATCAATTACGGGGTCATTAGTTCATAGCCCATATATGGAGTTCCGCGTTACATAA
CTTACGGTAAATGGCCCGCCTGGCTGACCGCCCAACGACCCCCGCCCATTGACGTCAATAATGACGTATG
TTCCCATAGTAACGCCAATAGGGACTTTCCATTGACGTCAATGGGTGGAGTATTTACGGTAAACTGCCCA
CTTGGCAGTACATCAAGTGTATCATATGCCAAGTACGCCCCCTATTGACGTCAATGACGGTAAATGGCCC
GCCTGGCATTATGCCCAGTACATGACCTTATGGGACTTTCCTACTTGGCAGTACATCTACGTATTAGTCA
TCGCTATTACCATGGTGATGCGGTTTTGGCAGTACATCAATGGGCGTGGATAGCGGTTTGACTCACGGGG
ATTTCCAAGTCTCCACCCCATTGACGTCAATGGGAGTTTGTTTTGGCACCAAAATCAACGGGACTTTCCA
AAATGTCGTAACAACTCCGCCCCATTGACGCAAATGGGCGGTAGGCGTGTACGGTGGGAGGTCTATATAA
GCAGAGCTGGTTTAGTGAACCGTCAGATCCGCTAGCGCTACCGGACTCAGATCTCGAGATGCCTGATCGC
GTGCGCGCCGTGAGCCATTGGAGCAGCGCGACTGCGACCCCCGTGCCGCCGCGGATGGGCAGCCGCGCTG
GCGGCCCCACCACGCCGCTGAGCCCCACGCGCCTGTCGCGGCTCCAGGAGAAGGAGGAGCTGCGCGAGCT
CAATGACCGGCTGGCGGTGTACATCGACAAGGTGCGCAGCCTGGAGACGGAGAACAGCGCGCTGCAGCTG
CAGGTGACGGAGCGCGAGGAGGTGCGCGGCCGTGAGCTCACCGGCCTCAAGGCGCTCTACGAGACCGAGC
TGGCCGACGCGCGACGCGCGCTCGACGACACGGCCCGCGAGCGCGCCAAGCTGCAGATCGAGCTGGGCAA
GTGCAAGGCGGAACACGACCAGCTGCTCCTCAACTATGCTAAGAAGGAATCTGATCTTAATGGCGCCCAG
ATCAAGCTTCGAGAATATGAAGCAGCACTGAATTCGAAAGATGCAGCTCTTGCTACTGCACTTGGTGACA
AAAAAAGTTTAGAGGGAGATTTGGAGGATCTGAAGGATCAGATTGCCCAGTTGGAAGCCTCCTTAGCTGC
AGCCAAAAAACAGTTAGCAGATGAAACTTTACTTAAAGTAGATTTGGAGAATCGTTGTCAGAGCCTTACT
GAGGACTTGGAGTTTCGCAAAAGCATGTATGAAGAGGAGATTAACGAGACCAGAAGGAAGCATGAAACGC
GCTTGGTAGAGGTGGATTCTGGGCGTCAAATTGAGTATGAGTACAAGCTGGCGCAAGCCCTTCATGAGAT
GAGAGAGCAACATGATGCCCAAGTGAGGCTGTATAAGGAGGAGCTGGAGCAGACTTACCATGCCAAACTT
GAGAATGCCAGACTGTCATCAGAGATGAATACTTCTACTGTCAACAGTGCCAGGGAAGAACTGATGGAAA
GCCGCATGAGAATTGAGAGCCTTTCATCCCAGCTTTCTAATCTACAGAAAGAGTCTAGAGCATGTTTGGA
AAGGATTCAAGAATTAGAGGACTTGCTTGCTAAAGAAAAAGACAACTCTCGTCGCATGCTGACAGACAAA
GAGAGAGAGATGGCGGAAATAAGGGATCAAATGCAGCAACAGCTGAATGACTATGAACAGCTTCTTGATG
TAAAGTTAGCCCTGGACATGGAAATCAGTGCTTACAGGAAACTCTTAGAAGGCGAAGAAGAGAGGTTGAA
GCTGTCTCCAAGCCCTTCTTCCCGTGTGACAGTATCCCGAGCATCCTCAAGTCGTAGTGTACGTACAACT
AGAGGAAAGCGGAAGAGGGTTGATGTGGAAGAATCAGAGGCGAGTAGTAGTGTTAGCATCTCTCATTCCG
CCTCAGCCACTGGAAATGTTTGCATCGAAGAAATTGATGTTGATGGGAAATTTATCCGCTTGAAGAACAC
TTCTGAACAGGATCAACCAATGGGAGGCTGGGAGATGATCAGAAAAATTGGAGACACATCAGTCAGTTAT
AAATATACCTCAAGATATGTGCTGAAGGCAGGCCAGACTGTTACAATTTGGGCTGCAAACGCTGGTGTCA
CAGCCAGCCCCCCAACTGACCTCATCTGGAAGAACCAGAACTCGTGGGGCACTGGCGAAGATGTGAAGGT
TATATTGAAAAATTCTCAGGGAGAGGAGGTTGCTCAAAGAAGTACAGTCTTTAAAACAACCATACCTGAA
GAAGAGGAGGAGGAGGAAGAAGCAGCTGGAGTGGTTGTTGAGGAAGAACTTTTCCACCAGCAGGGAACCC
CAAGAGCATCCAATAGAAGCTGTGCAATTATGTAATGCTAGATCATAATCAGCCATACCACATTTGTAGA
GGTTTTACTTGCTTTAAAAAACCTCCCACACCTCCCCCTGAACCTGAAACATAAAATGAATGCAATTGTT
GTTGTTAACTTGTTTATTGCAGCTTATAATGGTTACAAATAAAGCAATAGCATCACAAATTTCACAAATA
AAGCATTTTTTTCACTGCATTCTAGTTGTGGTTTGTCCAAACTCATCAATGTATCTTAAGGCGTAAATTG
TAAGCGTTAATATTTTGTTAAAATTCGCGTTAAATTTTTGTTAAATCAGCTCATTTTTTAACCAATAGGC
CGAAATCGGCAAAATCCCTTATAAATCAAAAGAATAGACCGAGATAGGGT
[37 nt withheld, positions 2781-2817]
AAAGAACGTGGACTCCAACGTCAAAGG
[49 nt withheld, positions 2845-2893]
T
[91 nt withheld, positions 2895-2985]
G
[124 nt withheld, positions 2987-3110]
CAGGTGGCACTTTTCGGGGAAATGTGCGCGGAACCCCTATTTGTTTATTTTTCTAAATACATTCAAATAT
GTATCCGCTCATGAGACAATAACCCTGATAAATGCTTCAATAATATTGAAAAAGGAAGAGTCCTGAGGCG
GAAAGAACCAGCTGTGGAATGTGTGTCAGTTAGGGTGTGGAAAGTCCCCAGGCTCCCCAGCAGGCAGAAG
TATGCAAAGCATGCATCTCAATTAGTCAGCAACCAGGTGTGGAAAGTCCCCAGGCTCCCCAGCAGGCAGA
AGTATGCAAAGCATGCATCTCAATTAGTCAGCAACCATAGTCCCGCCCCTAACTCCGCCCATCCCGCCCC
TAACTCCGCCCAGTTCCGCCCATTCTCCGCCCCATGGCTGACTAATTTTTTTTATTTATGCAGAGGCCGA
GGCCGCCTCGGCCTCTGAGCTATTCCAGAAGTAGTGAGGAGGCTTTTTTGGAGGCCTAGGCTTTTGCAAA
GATCGATCAAGAGACAGGATGAGGATCGTTTCGCATGATTGAACAAGATGGATTGCACGCAGGTTCTCCG
GCCGCTTGGGTGGAGAGGCTATTCGGCTATGACTGGGCACAACAGACAATCGGCTGCTCTGATGCCGCCG
TGTTCCGGCTGTCAGCGCAGGGGCGCCCGGTTCTTTTTGTCAAGACCGACCTGTCCGGTGCCCTGAATGA
ACTGCAAGACGAGGCAGCGCGGCTATCGTGGCTGGCCACGACGGGCGTTCCTTGCGCAGCTGTGCTCGAC
GTTGTCACTGAAGCGGGAAGGGACTGGCTGCTATTGGGCGAAGTGCCGGGGCAGGATCTCCTGTCATCTC
ACCTTGCTCCTGCCGAGAAAGTATCCATCATGGCTGATGCAATGCGGCGGCTGCATACGCTTGATCCGGC
TACCTGCCCATTCGACCACCAAGCGAAACATCGCATCGAGCGAGCACGTACTCGGATGGAAGCCGGTCTT
GTCGATCAGGATGATCTGGACGAAGAGCATCAGGGGCTCGCGCCAGCCGAACTGTTCGCCAGGCTCAAGG
CGAGCATGCCCGACGGCGAGGATCTCGTCGTGACCCATGGCGATGCCTGCTTGCCGAATATCATGGTGGA
AAATGGCCGCTTTTCTGGATTCATCGACTGTGGCCGGCTGGGTGTGGCGGACCGCTATCAGGACATAGCG
TTGGCTACCCGTGATATTGCTGAAGAGCTTGGCGGCGAATGGGCTGACCGCTTCCTCGTGCTTTACGGTA
TCGCCGCTCCCGATTCGCAGCGCATCGCCTTCTATCGCCTTCTTGACGAGTTCTTCTGAGCGGGACTCTG
GGGTTCGAAATGACCGACCAAGCGACGCCCAACCTGCCATCACGAGATTTCGATTCCACCGCCGCCTTCT
ATGAAAGGTTGGGCTTCGGAATCGTTTTCCGGGACGCCGGCTGGATGATCCTCCAGCGCGGGGATCTCAT
GCTGGAGTTCTTCGCCCACCCTAGGGGGAGGCTAACTGAAACACGGAAGGAGACAATACCGGAAGGAACC
CGCGCTATGACGGCAATAAAAAGACAGAATAAAACGCACGGTGTTGGGTCGTTTGTTCATAAACGCGGGG
TTCGGTCCCAGGGCTGGCACTCTGTCGATACCCCACCGAGACCCCATTGGGGCCAATACGCCCGCGTTTC
TTCCTTTTCCCCACCCCACCCCCCAAGTTCGGGTGAAGGCCCAGGGCTCGCAGCCAACGTCGGGGCGGCA
GGCCCTGCCATAGCCTCAGGTTACTCATATATACTTTAGATTGATTTAAAACTTCATTTTTAATTTAAAA
GGATCTAGGTGAAGATCCTTTTTGATAATCTCATGACCAAAATCCCTTAACGTGAGTTTTCGTTCCACTG
AGCGTCAGACCCCGTAGAAAAGATCAAAGGATCTTCTTGAGATCCTTTTTTTCTGCGCGTAATCTGCTGC
TTGCAAACAAAAAAACCACCGCTACCAGCGGTGGTTTGTTTGCCGGATCAAGAGCTACCAACTCTTTTTC
CGAAGGTAACTGGCTTCAGCAGAGCGCAGATACCAAATACTGTCCTTCTAGTGTAGCCGTAGTTAGGCCA
CCACTTCAAGAACTCTGTAGCACCGCCTACATACCTCGCTCTGCTAATCCTGTTACCAGTGGCTGCTGCC
AGTGGCGATAAGTCGTGTCTTACCGGGTTGGACTCAAGACGATAGTTACCGGATAAGGCGCAGCGGTCGG
GCTGAACGGGGGGTTCGTGCACACAGCCCAGCTTGGAGCGAACGACCTACACCGAACTGAGATACCTACA
GCGTGAGCTATGAGAAAGCGCCACGCTTCCCGAAGGGAGAAAGGCGGACAGGTATCCGGTAAGCGGCAGG
GTCGGAACAGGAGAGCGCACGAGGGAGCTTCCAGGGGGAAACGCCTGGTATCTTTATAGTCCTGTCGGGT
TTCGCCACCTCTGACTTGAGCGTCGATTTTTGTGATGCTCGTCAGGGGGGCGGAGCCTATGGAAAAACGC
CAGCAACGCGGCCTTTTTACGGTTCCTGGCCTTTTGCTGGCCTTTTGCTCACATGTTCTTTCCTGCGTTA
TCCCCTGATTCTGTGGATAACCGTATTACCGCCATGCAT
