Features (pLannotate 1.2.2; 15 found; start..end, strand, type, name):
      1..304     +  enhancer       CMV enhancer: human cytomegalovirus immediate early enhancer
    305..508     +  promoter       CMV promoter: human cytomegalovirus (CMV) immediate early promoter
    531..558     +  misc_feature   MCS (fragment): multiple cloning site
    598..2352    +  CDS            LMNB1: LMNB1_HUMAN - Also known as LMN2, LMNB. Experimental evidence at protein level: Swiss-Prot protein existence level 1. Lamins are components of the nuclear lamina, a fibrous layer on the nucleoplasmic side of the inner nuclear membrane, which is thought to provide a framework for the nuclear envelope and may also interact with chromatin. From Homo sapiens (Human).
   2361..2444    +  CDS            large T antigen (fragment): large T antigen from SV40 (simian virus 40)
   2467..2588    +  polyA_signal   SV40 poly(A) signal: SV40 polyadenylation signal
   2622..3050    -  rep_origin     f1 ori (sequence partly withheld): f1 bacteriophage origin of replication; arrow indicates direction of (+) strand synthesis
   3077..3181    +  promoter       AmpR promoter: bla
   3183..3540    +  promoter       SV40 promoter: SV40 enhancer and early promoter
   3575..4369    +  CDS            NeoR/KanR: aminoglycoside phosphotransferase from Tn5; aph(3')-II (or nptII); confers resistance to neomycin, kanamycin, and G418 (Geneticin®)
   4390..4542    +  CDS            ble (fragment): BLE_KLEPN - Experimental evidence at protein level: Swiss-Prot protein existence level 1. Binding protein with a strong affinity to the bleomycin family of antibiotics. Binds to CL990; an antimitotic-antibiotic compound. From Klebsiella pneumoniae.
   4601..4648    +  polyA_signal   HSV TK poly(A) signal: herpes simplex virus thymidine kinase polyadenylation signal (Cole and Stacy, 1985)
   4739..4755    -  polyA_signal   bGH poly(A) signal (fragment): bovine growth hormone polyadenylation signal
   4977..5565    +  rep_origin     ori: high-copy-number ColE1/pMB1/pBR322/pUC origin of replication
   5680..5739    +  enhancer       CMV enhancer (fragment): human cytomegalovirus immediate early enhancer
>Addgene plasmid #117062 | pSpot-Tag-Lamin | addgene full sequence | sequence record 224387 | Addgene NGS Result
CGTTACATAACTTACGGTAAATGGCCCGCCTGGCTGACCGCCCAACGACCCCCGCCCATTGACGTCAATA
ATGACGTATGTTCCCATAGTAACGCCAATAGGGACTTTCCATTGACGTCAATGGGTGGAGTATTTACGGT
AAACTGCCCACTTGGCAGTACATCAAGTGTATCATATGCCAAGTACGCCCCCTATTGACGTCAATGACGG
TAAATGGCCCGCCTGGCATTATGCCCAGTACATGACCTTATGGGACTTTCCTACTTGGCAGTACATCTAC
GTATTAGTCATCGCTATTACCATGGTGATGCGGTTTTGGCAGTACATCAATGGGCGTGGATAGCGGTTTG
ACTCACGGGGATTTCCAAGTCTCCACCCCATTGACGTCAATGGGAGTTTGTTTTGGCACCAAAATCAACG
GGACTTTCCAAAATGTCGTAACAACTCCGCCCCATTGACGCAAATGGGCGGTAGGCGTGTACGGTGGGAG
GTCTATATAAGCAGAGCTGGTTTAGTGAACCGTCAGATCCGCTAGCGCTACCGGACTCAGATCTCGAGAT
GCCTGATCGCGTGCGCGCCGTGAGCCATTGGAGCAGCGCGACTGCGACCCCCGTGCCGCCGCGGATGGGC
AGCCGCGCTGGCGGCCCCACCACGCCGCTGAGCCCCACGCGCCTGTCGCGGCTCCAGGAGAAGGAGGAGC
TGCGCGAGCTCAATGACCGGCTGGCGGTGTACATCGACAAGGTGCGCAGCCTGGAGACGGAGAACAGCGC
GCTGCAGCTGCAGGTGACGGAGCGCGAGGAGGTGCGCGGCCGTGAGCTCACCGGCCTCAAGGCGCTCTAC
GAGACCGAGCTGGCCGACGCGCGACGCGCGCTCGACGACACGGCCCGCGAGCGCGCCAAGCTGCAGATCG
AGCTGGGCAAGTGCAAGGCGGAACACGACCAGCTGCTCCTCAACTATGCTAAGAAGGAATCTGATCTTAA
TGGCGCCCAGATCAAGCTTCGAGAATATGAAGCAGCACTGAATTCGAAAGATGCAGCTCTTGCTACTGCA
CTTGGTGACAAAAAAAGTTTAGAGGGAGATTTGGAGGATCTGAAGGATCAGATTGCCCAGTTGGAAGCCT
CCTTAGCTGCAGCCAAAAAACAGTTAGCAGATGAAACTTTACTTAAAGTAGATTTGGAGAATCGTTGTCA
GAGCCTTACTGAGGACTTGGAGTTTCGCAAAAGCATGTATGAAGAGGAGATTAACGAGACCAGAAGGAAG
CATGAAACGCGCTTGGTAGAGGTGGATTCTGGGCGTCAAATTGAGTATGAGTACAAGCTGGCGCAAGCCC
TTCATGAGATGAGAGAGCAACATGATGCCCAAGTGAGGCTGTATAAGGAGGAGCTGGAGCAGACTTACCA
TGCCAAACTTGAGAATGCCAGACTGTCATCAGAGATGAATACTTCTACTGTCAACAGTGCCAGGGAAGAA
CTGATGGAAAGCCGCATGAGAATTGAGAGCCTTTCATCCCAGCTTTCTAATCTACAGAAAGAGTCTAGAG
CATGTTTGGAAAGGATTCAAGAATTAGAGGACTTGCTTGCTAAAGAAAAAGACAACTCTCGTCGCATGCT
GACAGACAAAGAGAGAGAGATGGCGGAAATAAGGGATCAAATGCAGCAACAGCTGAATGACTATGAACAG
CTTCTTGATGTAAAGTTAGCCCTGGACATGGAAATCAGTGCTTACAGGAAACTCTTAGAAGGCGAAGAAG
AGAGGTTGAAGCTGTCTCCAAGCCCTTCTTCCCGTGTGACAGTATCCCGAGCATCCTCAAGTCGTAGTGT
ACGTACAACTAGAGGAAAGCGGAAGAGGGTTGATGTGGAAGAATCAGAGGCGAGTAGTAGTGTTAGCATC
TCTCATTCCGCCTCAGCCACTGGAAATGTTTGCATCGAAGAAATTGATGTTGATGGGAAATTTATCCGCT
TGAAGAACACTTCTGAACAGGATCAACCAATGGGAGGCTGGGAGATGATCAGAAAAATTGGAGACACATC
AGTCAGTTATAAATATACCTCAAGATATGTGCTGAAGGCAGGCCAGACTGTTACAATTTGGGCTGCAAAC
GCTGGTGTCACAGCCAGCCCCCCAACTGACCTCATCTGGAAGAACCAGAACTCGTGGGGCACTGGCGAAG
ATGTGAAGGTTATATTGAAAAATTCTCAGGGAGAGGAGGTTGCTCAAAGAAGTACAGTCTTTAAAACAAC
CATACCTGAAGAAGAGGAGGAGGAGGAAGAAGCAGCTGGAGTGGTTGTTGAGGAAGAACTTTTCCACCAG
CAGGGAACCCCAAGAGCATCCAATAGAAGCTGTGCAATTATGTAATGCTAGATCATAATCAGCCATACCA
CATTTGTAGAGGTTTTACTTGCTTTAAAAAACCTCCCACACCTCCCCCTGAACCTGAAACATAAAATGAA
TGCAATTGTTGTTGTTAACTTGTTTATTGCAGCTTATAATGGTTACAAATAAAGCAATAGCATCACAAAT
TTCACAAATAAAGCATTTTTTTCACTGCATTCTAGTTGTGGTTTGTCCAAACTCATCAATGTATCTTAAG
GCGTAAATTGTAAGCGTTAATATTTTGTTAAAATTCGCGTTAAATTTTTGTTAAATCAGCTCATTTTTTA
ACCAATAGGCCGAAATCGGCAAAATCCCTTATAAATCAAAAGAATAGACCGAGATAGGGT
[37 nt withheld, positions 2721-2757]
AAAGAACGTGGACTCCAACGTCAAAGG
[49 nt withheld, positions 2785-2833]
T
[91 nt withheld, positions 2835-2925]
G
[124 nt withheld, positions 2927-3050]
CAGGTGGCACTTTTCGGGGAAATGTGCGCGGAACCCCTATTTGTTTATTTTTCTAAATACATTCAAATAT
GTATCCGCTCATGAGACAATAACCCTGATAAATGCTTCAATAATATTGAAAAAGGAAGAGTCCTGAGGCG
GAAAGAACCAGCTGTGGAATGTGTGTCAGTTAGGGTGTGGAAAGTCCCCAGGCTCCCCAGCAGGCAGAAG
TATGCAAAGCATGCATCTCAATTAGTCAGCAACCAGGTGTGGAAAGTCCCCAGGCTCCCCAGCAGGCAGA
AGTATGCAAAGCATGCATCTCAATTAGTCAGCAACCATAGTCCCGCCCCTAACTCCGCCCATCCCGCCCC
TAACTCCGCCCAGTTCCGCCCATTCTCCGCCCCATGGCTGACTAATTTTTTTTATTTATGCAGAGGCCGA
GGCCGCCTCGGCCTCTGAGCTATTCCAGAAGTAGTGAGGAGGCTTTTTTGGAGGCCTAGGCTTTTGCAAA
GATCGATCAAGAGACAGGATGAGGATCGTTTCGCATGATTGAACAAGATGGATTGCACGCAGGTTCTCCG
GCCGCTTGGGTGGAGAGGCTATTCGGCTATGACTGGGCACAACAGACAATCGGCTGCTCTGATGCCGCCG
TGTTCCGGCTGTCAGCGCAGGGGCGCCCGGTTCTTTTTGTCAAGACCGACCTGTCCGGTGCCCTGAATGA
ACTGCAAGACGAGGCAGCGCGGCTATCGTGGCTGGCCACGACGGGCGTTCCTTGCGCAGCTGTGCTCGAC
GTTGTCACTGAAGCGGGAAGGGACTGGCTGCTATTGGGCGAAGTGCCGGGGCAGGATCTCCTGTCATCTC
ACCTTGCTCCTGCCGAGAAAGTATCCATCATGGCTGATGCAATGCGGCGGCTGCATACGCTTGATCCGGC
TACCTGCCCATTCGACCACCAAGCGAAACATCGCATCGAGCGAGCACGTACTCGGATGGAAGCCGGTCTT
GTCGATCAGGATGATCTGGACGAAGAGCATCAGGGGCTCGCGCCAGCCGAACTGTTCGCCAGGCTCAAGG
CGAGCATGCCCGACGGCGAGGATCTCGTCGTGACCCATGGCGATGCCTGCTTGCCGAATATCATGGTGGA
AAATGGCCGCTTTTCTGGATTCATCGACTGTGGCCGGCTGGGTGTGGCGGACCGCTATCAGGACATAGCG
TTGGCTACCCGTGATATTGCTGAAGAGCTTGGCGGCGAATGGGCTGACCGCTTCCTCGTGCTTTACGGTA
TCGCCGCTCCCGATTCGCAGCGCATCGCCTTCTATCGCCTTCTTGACGAGTTCTTCTGAGCGGGACTCTG
GGGTTCGAAATGACCGACCAAGCGACGCCCAACCTGCCATCACGAGATTTCGATTCCACCGCCGCCTTCT
ATGAAAGGTTGGGCTTCGGAATCGTTTTCCGGGACGCCGGCTGGATGATCCTCCAGCGCGGGGATCTCAT
GCTGGAGTTCTTCGCCCACCCTAGGGGGAGGCTAACTGAAACACGGAAGGAGACAATACCGGAAGGAACC
CGCGCTATGACGGCAATAAAAAGACAGAATAAAACGCACGGTGTTGGGTCGTTTGTTCATAAACGCGGGG
TTCGGTCCCAGGGCTGGCACTCTGTCGATACCCCACCGAGACCCCATTGGGGCCAATACGCCCGCGTTTC
TTCCTTTTCCCCACCCCACCCCCCAAGTTCGGGTGAAGGCCCAGGGCTCGCAGCCAACGTCGGGGCGGCA
GGCCCTGCCATAGCCTCAGGTTACTCATATATACTTTAGATTGATTTAAAACTTCATTTTTAATTTAAAA
GGATCTAGGTGAAGATCCTTTTTGATAATCTCATGACCAAAATCCCTTAACGTGAGTTTTCGTTCCACTG
AGCGTCAGACCCCGTAGAAAAGATCAAAGGATCTTCTTGAGATCCTTTTTTTCTGCGCGTAATCTGCTGC
TTGCAAACAAAAAAACCACCGCTACCAGCGGTGGTTTGTTTGCCGGATCAAGAGCTACCAACTCTTTTTC
CGAAGGTAACTGGCTTCAGCAGAGCGCAGATACCAAATACTGTTCTTCTAGTGTAGCCGTAGTTAGGCCA
CCACTTCAAGAACTCTGTAGCACCGCCTACATACCTCGCTCTGCTAATCCTGTTACCAGTGGCTGCTGCC
AGTGGCGATAAGTCGTGTCTTACCGGGTTGGACTCAAGACGATAGTTACCGGATAAGGCGCAGCGGTCGG
GCTGAACGGGGGGTTCGTGCACACAGCCCAGCTTGGAGCGAACGACCTACACCGAACTGAGATACCTACA
GCGTGAGCTATGAGAAAGCGCCACGCTTCCCGAAGGGAGAAAGGCGGACAGGTATCCGGTAAGCGGCAGG
GTCGGAACAGGAGAGCGCACGAGGGAGCTTCCAGGGGGAAACGCCTGGTATCTTTATAGTCCTGTCGGGT
TTCGCCACCTCTGACTTGAGCGTCGATTTTTGTGATGCTCGTCAGGGGGGCGGAGCCTATGGAAAAACGC
CAGCAACGCGGCCTTTTTACGGTTCCTGGCCTTTTGCTGGCCTTTTGCTCACATGTTCTTTCCTGCGTTA
TCCCCTGATTCTGTGGATAACCGTATTACCGCCATGCATTAGTTATTAATAGTAATCAATTACGGGGTCA
TTAGTTCATAGCCCATATATGGAGTTCCG
